Addgene plasmid #18307: T4 Lysozyme A41S WT*
Depositing lab: Brian Matthews. Depositing organization: University of Oregon.
Backbone
  Vector backbone: pHS1403
  Backbone size w/o insert (bp): 5000
  Vector type: Bacterial Expression
Growth in bacteria
  Bacterial resistance: Ampicillin, 100 μg/mL
  Growth temperature: 37°C
  Growth strain: DH5alpha
  Copy number: High Copy
Gene/Insert
  Gene/Insert name: T4 Lysozyme (alt name: AA41S)
  Species: Bacteriophage T4
  Insert size (bp): 600
  Mutation: A41S WT*
  GenBank ID: NP_049736
  Entrez Gene: e (a.k.a. T4p123)
  Cloning method: Restriction Enzyme; 5′ cloning site BamHI (not destroyed); 3′ cloning site HindIII (not destroyed)
  Sequencing primers: 5′ na; 3′ GGCGTATCACGAGGCCC
Terms and licenses: Academic/Nonprofit Terms; Industry Terms: Not Available to Industry
Depositor comments: The BamHI site is 27 bp from the ATG and the HindIII site is 115 bp from the stop.
How to cite: T4 Lysozyme A41S WT* was a gift from Brian Matthews (Addgene plasmid # 18307 ; http://n2t.net/addgene:18307 ; RRID:Addgene_18307)
