[The description below was written by a language model from this plasmid's Addgene catalogue record.]
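Description:
T4 Lysozyme A41S WT* is a bacterial expression plasmid built on the pHS1403 backbone (about 5 kb without the insert) that carries a mutant form of the bacteriophage T4 lysozyme gene (gene e). It is maintained in E. coli as a high-copy plasmid under ampicillin selection. The record does not name the origin of replication or the promoter that drives expression, and no feature table is provided, so the regulatory architecture of the vector cannot be described beyond its classification as a bacterial expression construct.

The insert is roughly 600 bp and was cloned as a BamHI–HindIII fragment, with both sites preserved. According to the depositor's notes, the BamHI site lies 27 bp from the start codon and the HindIII site 115 bp from the stop codon, so the fragment includes short flanking untranslated sequence on either side of the coding region and can be excised or transferred intact. The encoded protein carries the point substitution alanine 41 to serine in the "WT*" background. The record does not define WT*, though in the T4 lysozyme literature the term conventionally refers to a cysteine-free pseudo-wild-type version of the enzyme used as a reference background for mutagenesis. No fusion tags or reporters are listed.

The record states no specific purpose. A single-residue variant of this kind is suited to recombinant production of the mutant enzyme in bacteria, for example to compare how the substitution affects protein stability, folding or structure relative to the parent protein.
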