>Addgene plasmid #18307 | T4 Lysozyme A41S WT* | addgene partial sequence | sequence record 24095 | 3primeUP
GAAAAGCCGCTCATTAGGCGGGCTCAGATCTGCTCATGTTTGACAGCTTATCATCGATAAGCTTCGGCAA
TAAATTCTTGATATGTTTTCATATGTTTCCTTTAAATATTTTAATTAGTAATTGTCTATTCAAGTAATTG
TGAATATACTATCACAATTCCAAGAGAAAGTAAACAGCTTTATAGATTTTTATACGCGTCCCAAGTGCCA
GTTCTAAACGTTGTAATGACTCGTTTTGCGCGATTAGGTGTTTGATTATACCATCTACTTTTAGCTAAGT
TAACTGCTGCTTCATCCCAGCGTTTTTGTTGAAGCATACGTAAAGAGTTAGTAAATCCTGCCACACCGGT
TTCTCCCATTTGGAAAACCATATTAATCAATGCAGCGCGACGAACCGCATCAAGAGAATCATAAACCGGT
TTTAATTTAGCATTTCTCAGAATTCCGCGAACAGCAGCATCAACATCCTGATTAAAGAGTTTTTCAGCCT
CATCTTTTGTAATTACACCATTAGTATTACGCCCAATAGCTTTATCTAATTCAGATTTAGCAGAATTAAG
TGATGGACTTTTTGTAAGCAAATGACCGATGCCAATAGTGTAATAGCCTTCTGTGTCTTTATAGATTTTA
AGTCTAAGACCTTCATCTATACGTAACATTTCAAATATATTCATAATACCTCCTAAGCATCGATGGATCC
TGTTTCCTGTGTGAAATTGTTATCCGCTCACAATTCCACACATTATACGAGCCGATGATTAATTGTCAAC
AGGGGGATGGGGAGTAAGCTGATCCTGTTTCCTGTGTGAAATTGTTATCCGCTCACAATTCCACACATTA
TACGAGCCGATGATTAATTGTCAACAGGGGGATGGGGAGTAAGCTCATCGATGGATCGACCGGGGTTNCC
CGGGGGGNAAATGGNNAANCCGCNCNCNANTNCCCCNCNTTNNNCGAGCCGGGAAGCNNAAAGNGGNAAA
GNCCGGGGGGNCCNAANGNGGGGNNCNAACNTNNNTTAANTGNGNTGGNGCNNNCNGGCCCGCNTTTCCN
NNCGGGNAACCNGGNCNGGCCNGGANNCCNNCNNANGGGGGCAAAACCNTTCN
